Addgene plasmid #122477: HA-IFITM3-F8-TAG-C72A
Purpose: expresses human IFITM3-C72A with unnatural amino acid incorporated site specifically in response to the amber codon TAG in mammalian cells when co-transfected with tRNA synthetase/tRNA pair.
Depositing lab: Howard Hang. Depositing organization: Rockefeller University. Publication: IFITM3 directly engages and shuttles incoming virus particles to lysosomes. Spence JS, He R, Hoffmann HH, Das T, Thinon E, Rice CM, Peng T, Chandran K, Hang HC. Nat Chem Biol. 2019 Jan 14. pii: 10.1038/s41589-018-0213-2. doi: 10.1038/s41589-018-0213-2. PubMed 30643282.
Backbone
  Vector backbone: pCMV-HA
  Backbone manufacturer: clontech
  Backbone size w/o insert (bp): 3800
  Total vector size (bp): 4191
  Vector type: Mammalian Expression
Growth in bacteria
  Bacterial resistance: Ampicillin, 100 μg/mL
  Growth temperature: 37°C
  Growth strain: DH5alpha
  Copy number: High Copy
Gene/Insert
  Gene/Insert name: IFITM3
  Species: H. sapiens (human)
  Mutation: Changed Phenylalanine 8 to amber codon, cysteine 72 to alanine
  Entrez Gene: IFITM3 (a.k.a. 1-8U, DSPA2b, IP15)
  Tag / fusion protein: HA (N terminal on backbone)
  Cloning method: Restriction Enzyme; 5′ cloning site EcoRI (not destroyed); 3′ cloning site SalI (not destroyed)
  Sequencing primers: 5′ GATCCGGTACTAGAGGAACTGAAAAAC
Terms and licenses: Academic/Nonprofit Terms; Industry Terms: Not Available to Industry
How to cite: HA-IFITM3-F8-TAG-C72A was a gift from Howard Hang (Addgene plasmid # 122477 ; http://n2t.net/addgene:122477 ; RRID:Addgene_122477)
