[The description below was written by a language model from this plasmid's Addgene catalogue record and pLannotate feature annotations shown in this document.]
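Description:
HA-IFITM3-F8-TAG-C72A is a mammalian expression plasmid of about 4.2 kb built on the pCMV-HA backbone. It is propagated in E. coli through a high-copy ColE1/pUC-type origin and selected with ampicillin via the β-lactamase (AmpR) gene. The backbone also carries bacterial remnants that have no role in the expression cassette: lac promoter/operator elements and fragments of lacI, lacZα, rop and bom. No mammalian selection marker is annotated, consistent with transient transfection use.

The expression unit consists of the human cytomegalovirus immediate-early enhancer and promoter, followed by a modified SV40 intron, an N-terminal HA epitope tag supplied by the backbone (the annotation tool reports it as a short fragment of a 3xHA match), the human IFITM3 coding sequence cloned between EcoRI and SalI, and an SV40 polyadenylation signal. IFITM3 is an interferon-induced transmembrane protein that restricts entry of many enveloped viruses.

The insert carries two changes: the phenylalanine 8 codon is replaced with an amber stop codon (TAG), and cysteine 72 is changed to alanine. On its own, the amber codon would be expected to terminate translation shortly after the HA tag. When the plasmid is co-transfected with a suitable orthogonal tRNA synthetase/suppressor tRNA pair, which is not encoded here, the TAG is instead decoded with an unnatural amino acid, giving full-length HA-tagged IFITM3-C72A modified site-specifically at position 8. The record does not state which unnatural amino acid is used or the rationale for the C72A substitution. The associated study concerns how IFITM3 engages incoming virus particles and shuttles them to lysosomes.
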