Features (pLannotate 1.2.2; 17 found; start..end, strand, type, name):
      1..304     +  enhancer       CMV enhancer: human cytomegalovirus immediate early enhancer
    305..508     +  promoter       CMV promoter: human cytomegalovirus (CMV) immediate early promoter
    646..742     +  intron         SV40 intron: modified SV40 intron with splice donor and acceptor sites
    806..832     +  CDS            3xHA (fragment): three tandem HA epitope tags
    860..1258    +  CDS            IFITM3: IFM3_HUMAN - Experimental evidence at protein level: Swiss-Prot protein existence level 1. IFN-induced antiviral protein which disrupts intracellular cholesterol homeostasis. Inhibits the entry of viruses to the host cell cytoplasm by preventing viral fusion with cholesterol depleted endosomes. May inactivate new enveloped viruses which buds out of the infected cell, by letting them go out with a cholesterol depleted membrane. Active against multiple viruses, including influenza A virus, SARS coronaviruses (SARS-CoV and SARS-CoV-2), Marburg virus (MARV), Ebola virus (EBOV), Dengue virus (DNV),
   1304..1438    -  polyA_signal   SV40 poly(A) signal: SV40 polyadenylation signal
   1573..1589    -  protein_bind   lac operator: The lac repressor binds to the lac operator to inhibit transcription in E. coli. This inhibition can be relieved by adding lactose or isopropyl-β-D-thiogalactopyranoside (IPTG). lac repressor encoded by lacI
   1597..1627    -  promoter       lac promoter: promoter for the E. coli lac operon
   1642..1663    -  protein_bind   CAP binding site: CAP binding activates transcription in the presence of cAMP. E. coli catabolite activator protein
   1676..1768    -  CDS            lacI (fragment): lac repressor; lacI; The lac repressor binds to the lac operator to inhibit transcription in E. coli. This inhibition can be relieved by adding lactose or isopropyl-β-D-thiogalactopyranoside (IPTG).
   1951..2539    -  rep_origin     ori: high-copy-number ColE1/pMB1/pBR322/pUC origin of replication
   2710..3570    -  CDS            AmpR: β-lactamase; bla; confers resistance to ampicillin, carbenicillin, and related antibiotics
   3571..3675    -  promoter       AmpR promoter: bla
   3770..3805    +  CDS            rop (fragment): Rop protein, which maintains plasmids at low copy number; rop
   3907..4006    +  misc_feature   bom (fragment): basis of mobility region from pBR322
   4012..4167    -  CDS            lacZα (fragment): LacZα fragment of β-galactosidase; lacZ fragment
   4173..2       -  misc_feature   MCS (fragment) (across the origin): pUC18/19 multiple cloning site
>Addgene plasmid #122477 | HA-IFITM3-F8-TAG-C72A | addgene full sequence | sequence record 237728 | Addgene NGS Result
CGTTACATAACTTACGGTAAATGGCCCGCCTGGCTGACCGCCCAACGACCCCCGCCCATTGACGTCAATA
ATGACGTATGTTCCCATAGTAACGCCAATAGGGACTTTCCATTGACGTCAATGGGTGGAGTATTTACGGT
AAACTGCCCACTTGGCAGTACATCAAGTGTATCATATGCCAAGTACGCCCCCTATTGACGTCAATGACGG
TAAATGGCCCGCCTGGCATTATGCCCAGTACATGACCTTATGGGACTTTCCTACTTGGCAGTACATCTAC
GTATTAGTCATCGCTATTACCATGGTGATGCGGTTTTGGCAGTACATCAATGGGCGTGGATAGCGGTTTG
ACTCACGGGGATTTCCAAGTCTCCACCCCATTGACGTCAATGGGAGTTTGTTTTGGCACCAAAATCAACG
GGACTTTCCAAAATGTCGTAACAACTCCGCCCCATTGACGCAAATGGGCGGTAGGCGTGTACGGTGGGAG
GTCTATATAAGCAGAGCTCGTTTAGTGAACCGTCAGATCGCCTGGAGACGCCATCCACGCTGTTTTGACC
TCCATAGAAGACACCGGGACCGATCCAGCCTCCGGACTCTAGAGGATCCGGTACTAGAGGAACTGAAAAA
CCAGAAAGTTAACTGGTAAGTTTAGTCTTTTTGTCTTTTATTTCAGGTCCCGGATCCGGTGGTGGTGCAA
ATCAAAGAACTGCTCCTCAGTGGATGTTGCCTTTACTTCTAGGCCTGTACGGAAGTGTTACTTCTGCTCT
AAAAGCTGCGGAATTGTACCCGCGGGCCCACCATGTACCCATACGATGTTCCAGATTACGCTCTTATGGC
CATGGAGGCCCGAATTCCCATGAATCACACTGTCCAAACCTAGTTCTCTCCTGTCAACAGTGGCCAGCCC
CCCAACTATGAGATGCTCAAGGAGGAGCACGAGGTGGCTGTGCTGGGGGCGCCCCACAACCCTGCTCCCC
CGACGTCCACCGTGATCCACATCCGCAGCGAGACCTCCGTGCCCGACCATGTCGTCTGGTCCCTGTTCAA
CACCCTCTTCATGAACCCCTGCGCCCTGGGCTTCATAGCATTCGCCTACTCCGTGAAGTCTAGGGACAGG
AAGATGGTTGGCGACGTGACCGGGGCCCAGGCCTATGCCTCCACCGCCAAGTGCCTGAACATCTGGGCCC
TGATTCTGGGCATCCTCATGACCATTCTGCTCATCGTCATCCCAGTGCTGATCTTCCAGGCCTATGGATA
ATAATAAGTCGACCGAGATCTCTCGAGGTACCGCGGCCGCGGGGATCCAGACATGATAAGATACATTGAT
GAGTTTGGACAAACCACAACTAGAATGCAGTGAAAAAAATGCTTTATTTGTGAAATTTGTGATGCTATTG
CTTTATTTGTAACCATTATAAGCTGCAATAAACAAGTTAACAACAACAATTGCATTCATTTTATGTTTCA
GGTTCAGGGGGAGGTGTGGGAGGTTTTTTCGGATCCTCTAGAGTCGATCTGCAGGCATGCTAGCTTGGCG
TAATCATGGTCATAGCTGTTTCCTGTGTGAAATTGTTATCCGCTCACAATTCCACACAACATACGAGCCG
GAAGCATAAAGTGTAAAGCCTGGGGTGCCTAATGAGTGAGCTAACTCACATTAATTGCGTTGCGCTCACT
GCCCGCTTTCCAGTCGGGAAACCTGTCGTGCCAGCTGCATTAATGAATCGGCCAACGCGCGGGGAGAGGC
GGTTTGCGTATTGGGCGCTCTTCCGCTTCCTCGCTCACTGACTCGCTGCGCTCGGTCGTTCGGCTGCGGC
GAGCGGTATCAGCTCACTCAAAGGCGGTAATACGGTTATCCACAGAATCAGGGGATAACGCAGGAAAGAA
CATGTGAGCAAAAGGCCAGCAAAAGGCCAGGAACCGTAAAAAGGCCGCGTTGCTGGCGTTTTTCCATAGG
CTCCGCCCCCCTGACGAGCATCACAAAAATCGACGCTCAAGTCAGAGGTGGCGAAACCCGACAGGACTAT
AAAGATACCAGGCGTTTCCCCCTGGAAGCTCCCTCGTGCGCTCTCCTGTTCCGACCCTGCCGCTTACCGG
ATACCTGTCCGCCTTTCTCCCTTCGGGAAGCGTGGCGCTTTCTCATAGCTCACGCTGTAGGTATCTCAGT
TCGGTGTAGGTCGTTCGCTCCAAGCTGGGCTGTGTGCACGAACCCCCCGTTCAGCCCGACCGCTGCGCCT
TATCCGGTAACTATCGTCTTGAGTCCAACCCGGTAAGACACGACTTATCGCCACTGGCAGCAGCCACTGG
TAACAGGATTAGCAGAGCGAGGTATGTAGGCGGTGCTACAGAGTTCTTGAAGTGGTGGCCTAACTACGGC
TACACTAGAAGAACAGTATTTGGTATCTGCGCTCTGCTGAAGCCAGTTACCTTCGGAAAAAGAGTTGGTA
GCTCTTGATCCGGCAAACAAACCACCGCTGGTAGCGGTGGTTTTTTTGTTTGCAAGCAGCAGATTACGCG
CAGAAAAAAAGGATCTCAAGAAGATCCTTTGATCTTTTCTACGGGGTCTGACGCTCAGTGGAACGAAAAC
TCACGTTAAGGGATTTTGGTCATGAGATTATCAAAAAGGATCTTCACCTAGATCCTTTTAAATTAAAAAT
GAAGTTTTAAATCAATCTAAAGTATATATGAGTAAACTTGGTCTGACAGTTACCAATGCTTAATCAGTGA
GGCACCTATCTCAGCGATCTGTCTATTTCGTTCATCCATAGTTGCCTGACTCCCCGTCGTGTAGATAACT
ACGATACGGGAGGGCTTACCATCTGGCCCCAGTGCTGCAATGATACCGCGAGACCCACGCTCACCGGCTC
CAGATTTATCAGCAATAAACCAGCCAGCCGGAAGGGCCGAGCGCAGAAGTGGTCCTGCAACTTTATCCGC
CTCCATCCAGTCTATTAATTGTTGCCGGGAAGCTAGAGTAAGTAGTTCGCCAGTTAATAGTTTGCGCAAC
GTTGTTGCCATTGCTACAGGCATCGTGGTGTCACGCTCGTCGTTTGGTATGGCTTCATTCAGCTCCGGTT
CCCAACGATCAAGGCGAGTTACATGATCCCCCATGTTGTGCAAAAAAGCGGTTAGCTCCTTCGGTCCTCC
GATCGTTGTCAGAAGTAAGTTGGCCGCAGTGTTATCACTCATGGTTATGGCAGCACTGCATAATTCTCTT
ACTGTCATGCCATCCGTAAGATGCTTTTCTGTGACTGGTGAGTACTCAACCAAGTCATTCTGAGAATAGT
GTATGCGGCGACCGAGTTGCTCTTGCCCGGCGTCAATACGGGATAATACCGCGCCACATAGCAGAACTTT
AAAAGTGCTCATCATTGGAAAACGTTCTTCGGGGCGAAAACTCTCAAGGATCTTACCGCTGTTGAGATCC
AGTTCGATGTAACCCACTCGTGCACCCAACTGATCTTCAGCATCTTTTACTTTCACCAGCGTTTCTGGGT
GAGCAAAAACAGGAAGGCAAAATGCCGCAAAAAAGGGAATAAGGGCGACACGGAAATGTTGAATACTCAT
ACTCTTCCTTTTTCAATATTATTGAAGCATTTATCAGGGTTATTGTCTCATGAGCGGATACATATTTGAA
TGTATTTAGAAAAATAAACAAATAGGGGTTCCGCGCACATTTCCCCGAAAAGTGCCACCTGACGTCTAAG
AAACCATTATTATCATGACATTAACCTATAAAAATAGGCGTATCACGAGGCCCTTTCGTCTCGCGCGTTT
CGGTGATGACGGTGAAAACCTCTGACACATGCAGCTCCCGGAGACGGTCACAGCTTGTCTGTAAGCGGAT
GCCGGGAGCAGACAAGCCCGTCAGGGCGCGTCAGCGGGTGTTGGCGGGTGTCGGGGCTGGCTTAACTATG
CGGCATCAGAGCAGATTGTACTGAGAGTGCACCATATGCGGTGTGAAATACCGCACAGATGCGTAAGGAG
AAAATACCGCATCAGGCGCCATTCGCCATTCAGGCTGCGCAACTGTTGGGAAGGGCGATCGGTGCGGGCC
TCTTCGCTATTACGCCAGCTGGCGAAAGGGGGATGTGCTGCAAGGCGATTAAGTTGGGTAACGCCAGGGT
TTTCCCAGTCACGACGTTGTAAAACGACGGCCAGTGAGTTCGAGCTTGCATGCCTGCAGGT
